>Addgene plasmid #82830 | pDONR223_BRAF_p.W450L | addgene full sequence | sequence record 161507 | Addgene NGS Result
GTCCCAACCAATTGGTTTCTTCTCTCCATCCTGAATTCTGTAAACAGCACAGCACTCTGGGATTAGACCT
CTCATCATCAGTGCTTTCTTTAGACTGTCTCGGACTGTAACTCCACACCTTGCAGGTACCACTGTCCTCT
GTTTGTTGGGCAGGAAGACTCTAACGATAGGTTTTTGTGGTGACTTGGGGTTGCTCCGTGCCACATCTGT
GGGATTTTGAAAAACTGAAAGAGATGAAGGTAGCACTGAAAGGCTAGAAGAGGAAGAAGATGTAACGGTA
TCCATTGATGCAGAGCTAGAAACAGAAAAATCAGTTCCGTTCCCCAGAGATTCCAATAACTGTTGTTCTC
TTTGTTGGAGTGCATCTAGCTTGCTGGTGTATTCTTCATAGGCCTCCAGATATATTGATGGTGGATTATG
CTCCCCACCAAATTTGTCCAATAGGGCCTCTATATGTTCCTGTGTCAACTTAATCATTTGTTTGATATTC
CACACCTCCTCCGGAATGGCAGGGTCCGCAGCCGAAGAGGCCGCGGCGCCGGCGCCGGCGCCGGCCTCGG
GCTCCATGTCCCCGTTGAACAGAGCCTGGCCCGGCTCCGCGCCGCCACCACCGCCACCGCTCAGCGCCGC
CATGGTGCCAACTTTTTTGTACAAAGTTGGCATTATAAAAAAGCATTGCTCATCAATTTGTTGCAACGAA
CAGGTCACTATCAGTCAAAATAAAATCATTATTTGGGGCCCGAGCTTAAGACTGGCCGTCGTTTTACAAC
GTCGTGACTGGGAAAACATCCATGCTAGCGTTAACGCGAGAGTAGGGAACTGCCAGGCATCAAATAAAAC
GAAAGGCTCAGTCGGAAGACTGGGCCTTTCGTTTTATCTGTTGTTTGTCGGTGAACGCTCTCCTGAGTAG
GACAAATCCGCCGGGAGCGGATTTGAACGTTGTGAAGCAACGGCCCGGAGGGTGGCGGGCAGGACGCCCG
CCATAAACTGCCAGGCATCAAACTAAGCAGAAGGCCATCCTGACGGATGGCCTTTTTGCGTTTCTACAAA
CTCTTCCTGGCTAGCGGTACGCGTATTAATTGCGTTGCGCTCACTGCCCGCTTTCCAGTCGGGAAACCTG
TCGTGCCAGCTGCATTAATGAATCGGCCAACGCGCGGGGAGAGGCGGTTTGCGTATTGGGCGCTCTTCCG
CTTCCTCGCTCACTGACTCGCTGCGCTCGGTCGTTCGGCTGCGGCGAGCGGTATCAGCTCACTCAAAGGC
GGTAATACGGTTATCCACAGAATCAGGGGATAACGCAGGAAAGAACATGTGAGCAAAAGGCCAGCAAAAG
GCCAGGAACCGTAAAAAGGCCGCGTTGCTGGCGTTTTTCCATAGGCTCCGCCCCCCTGACGAGCATCACA
AAAATCGACGCTCAAGTCAGAGGTGGCGAAACCCGACAGGACTATAAAGATACCAGGCGTTTCCCCCTGG
AAGCTCCCTCGTGCGCTCTCCTGTTCCGACCCTGCCGCTTACCGGATACCTGTCCGCCTTTCTCCCTTCG
GGAAGCGTGGCGCTTTCTCATAGCTCACGCTGTAGGTATCTCAGTTCGGTGTAGGTCGTTCGCTCCAAGC
TGGGCTGTGTGCACGAACCCCCCGTTCAGCCCGACCGCTGCGCCTTATCCGGTAACTATCGTCTTGAGTC
CAACCCGGTAAGACACGACTTATCGCCACTGGCAGCAGCCACTGGTAACAGGATTAGCAGAGCGAGGTAT
GTAGGCGGTGCTACAGAGTTCTTGAAGTGGTGGCCTAACTACGGCTACACTAGAAGAACAGTATTTGGTA
TCTGCGCTCTGCTGAAGCCAGTTACCTTCGGAAAAAGAGTTGGTAGCTCTTGATCCGGCAAACAAACCAC
CGCTGGTAGCGGTGGTTTTTTTGTTTGCAAGCAGCAGATTACGCGCAGAAAAAAAGGATCTCAAGAAGAT
CCTTTGATCTTTTCTACGGGGTCTGACGCTCAGTGGAACGACGCGTAACTCACGTTAAGGGATTTTGGTC
ATGGGTGGCTCGAGGGTTATTTGCCGACTACCTTGGTGATCTCGCCTTTCACGTAGTGGACAAATTCTTC
CAACTGATCTGCGCGCGAGGCCAAGCGATCTTCTTCTTGTCCAAGATAAGCCTGTCTAGCTTCAAGTATG
ACGGGCTGATACTGGGCCGGCAGGCGCTCCATTGCCCAGTCGGCAGCGACATCCTTCGGCGCGATTTTGC
CGGTTACTGCGCTGTACCAAATGCGGGACAACGTAAGCACTACATTTCGCTCATCGCCAGCCCAGTCGGG
CGGCGAGTTCCATAGCGTTAAGGTTTCATTTAGCGCCTCAAATAGATCCTGTTCAGGAACCGGATCAAAG
AGTTCCTCCGCCGCTGGACCTACCAAGGCAACGCTATGTTCTCTTGCTTTTGTCAGCAAGATAGCCAGAT
CAATGTCGATCGTGGCTGGCTCGAAGATACCTGCAAGAATGTCATTGCGCTGCCATTCTCCAAATTGCAG
TTCGCGCTTAGCTGGATAACGCCACGGAATGATGTCGTCGTGCACAACAATGGTGACTTCTACAGCGCGG
AGAATCTCGCTCTCTCCAGGGGAAGCCGAAGTTTCCAAAAGGTCGTTGATCAAAGCTCGCCGCGTTGTTT
CATCAAGCCTTACGGTCACCGTAACCAGCAAATCAATATCACTGTGTGGCTTCAGGCCGCCATCCACTGC
GGAGCCGTACAAATGTACGGCCAGCAACGTCGGTTCGAGATGGCGCTCGATGACGCCAACTACCTCTGAT
AGTTGAGTCGATACTTCGGCGATCACCGCTTCCCTCATAATGTTTAACTTTGTTTTAGGGCGACTGCCCT
GCTGCGTAACATCGTTGCTGCTCCATAACATCAAACATCGACCCACGGCGTAACGCGCTTGCTGCTTGGA
TGCCCGAGGCATAGACTGTACCCCAAAAAAACAGTCATAACAAGCCATGAAAACCGCCACTGCGCCGTTA
CCACCGCTGCGTTCGGTCAAGGTTCTGGACCAGTTGCGTGAGCGCATACGCTACTTGCATTACAGCTTAC
GAACCGAACAGGCTTATGTCCACTGGGTTCGTGCCTTCATCCGTTTCCACGGTGTGCGTCACCCGGCAAC
CTTGGGTAGCAGCGAAGTCGAGGCATTTCTGTCCTGGCTGGTCTAGAGGAGGCATGATGATATATTTTTA
TCTTGTGCAATGTAACATCAGAGATTTTGAGACACGGGCCAGAGCTGCCAGGAAACAGCTATGACCATGT
AATACGACTCACTATAGGGGATATCAGCTGGATGGCAAATAATGATTTTATTTTGACTGATAGTGACCTG
TTCGTTGCAACAAATTGATAAGCAATGCTTTCTTATAATGCCAACTTTGTACAAGAAAGTTGGCAATCAG
TGGACAGGAAACGCACCATATCCCCCTGCCTGGATGGGTGTTTTTGGAGAAGCACAAGCATATAGACTAA
AATCCTCTGTTTGGAAACCAGCCCGATTCAAGGAGGGTTCTGATGCACTGCGGTGAATTTTTGGCAATGA
GCGGGCCAGCAGCTCAATAGAGGCGAGAATTTGGGGAAAGAGTGGTCTCTCATCTCTTTTCTTTTTGAGG
CACTCTGCCATTAATCTCTTCATGGCTTTTGGACAGTTACTCCGTACCTTACTGAGATCTGGAGACAGGT
ATCCTCGTCCCACCATAAAAATTATCTGGTCCCTGTTGTTGATGTTTGAATAAGGTAACTGTCCAGTCAT
CAATTCATACAGAACAATTCCAAATGCATATACATCTGACTGAAAGCTGTATGGATTTTTATCTTGCATT
CTGATGACTTCTGGTGCCATCCACAAAATGGATCCAGACAACTGTTCAAACTGATGGGACCCACTCCATC
GAGATTTCACTGTAGCTAGACCAAAATCACCTATTTTTACTGTGAGGTCTTCATGAAGAAATATATTATT
ACTCTTGAGGTCTCTGTGGATGATTGACTTGGCGTGTAAGTAATCCATGCCCTGTGCAGTCTGTCGTGCA
ATATCTATAAGTTTGATCATCTCAAATTTGGTCTCAATGATATGGAGATGGTGATACAAGCTGGAGCCCT
CACACCACTGGGTAACAATAGCCAGTTGTGGCTTTGTGGAATAGCCCATGAAGAGTAGGATATTCACATG
TCGTGTTTTCCTGAGTACTCCTACTTCATTTTTGAAGGCTTGTAACTGCTGAGGTGTAGGTGCTGTCACA
TTCAACATTTTCACTGCCACATCACCATGCCACTTTCCCTTGTAGACTGTTCCAAATGATCCAGATCCAA
TTCTTTGTCCCACTGTAATCTGCCCATCAGGAATCTCCAAATCATCACTCGAGTCCCGTCTACCAAGTGT
TTTCATTCGATTCCTGTCTTCTGAGGATGAAGATGACTTCCTTTCTCGCTGAGGTCCTGGAGATTTCTGT
AAGGCTTTCACGTTAGTTAGTGAGCCAGGTAATGAGGCAGGGGGGGTAGCAGACAAACCTGTGGTTGATC
CTCCATCACCACGAAATCCTTGGTCTCTAATCAAGTCATCAATATTGACAGGTTCTATTGTGTTTATATG
CACATTGGGAGCTGATGAGGATCGGTCTCGTTGCCCAAATTGATTTCGATGATCTTCATCTGCTGGTCGG
AAGGGCTGTGGAATTGGAATGGATTTTGAAGGAGACGGACTGGTGAGAATTTGGGGCCCAATAGAGTCCG
AGGCGGGTGCGGAAGGGGATGATCCAGATGTTAGGGCAGTCTCTGCTAAGGACGCCTCTTCCTGTGGTAT
TGGGTGGTGTTCAAAGAACTTGGAGACAAACAGCAAATCAAGTTGGTCATAATTAACACACATCAGTGGA
ACTTCTGTACTACAACGCTGGTGAAATTTATAACCACATGTTTGACAGCGGAAACCCTGGAAAAGCAGCT
TTCGACAAAAGTCACAAAATGCTAAGGTGAAAAACGTTTTTCGTACAAAGTTGTGTGTTGTAAGTGGAAC
ATTCTCCAACACTTCCACATGCAATTCTTCTCCAGTAAGCCAGGAAATATCAGT
Features (pLannotate 1.2.2; 12 found; start..end, strand, type, name):
    639..734     -  protein_bind   attL3: mutant version of attL; recombination site for the Gateway® LR reaction LR Clonase™
    751..787     +  CDS            lacZα (fragment): LacZα fragment of β-galactosidase; lacZ fragment
    834..877     -  terminator     rrnB T1 terminator: Escherichia coli rrnB; transcription terminator T1 from the E. coli rrnB gene
   1009..1036    +  terminator     rrnB T2 terminator: transcription terminator T2 from the E. coli rrnB gene
   1091..1183    -  CDS            lacI (fragment): lac repressor; lacI; The lac repressor binds to the lac operator to inhibit transcription in E. coli. This inhibition can be relieved by adding lactose or isopropyl-β-D-thiogalactopyranoside (IPTG).
   1366..1954    -  rep_origin     ori: high-copy-number ColE1/pMB1/pBR322/pUC origin of replication
   2047..2838    -  CDS            SmR: aminoglycoside adenylyltransferase (Murphy, 1985); aadA; confers resistance to spectinomycin and streptomycin
   2845..2901    -  CDS            GmR (fragment): gentamycin acetyltransferase; aacC1; confers resistance to gentamycin
   3077..3100    -  promoter       Pc promoter (fragment): intI1 (promoter lies within the coding sequence); class 1 integron promoter
   3290..3308    +  promoter       T7 promoter: promoter for bacteriophage T7 RNA polymerase
   3327..3422    +  protein_bind   attL3: mutant version of attL; recombination site for the Gateway® LR reaction LR Clonase™
   3430..633     -  CDS            BRAF (across the origin): BRAF_HUMAN - Also known as BRAF1, RAFB1. Experimental evidence at protein level: Swiss-Prot protein existence level 1. Protein kinase involved in the transduction of mitogenic signals from the cell membrane to the nucleus (Probable). Phosphorylates MAP2K1, and thereby activates the MAP kinase signal transduction pathway (PubMed:21441910, PubMed:29433126). May play a role in the postsynaptic responses of hippocampal neurons (PubMed:1508179). From Homo sapiens (Human).
