[The description below was written by a language model from this plasmid's Addgene catalogue record and pLannotate feature annotations shown in this document.]
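Description:
pDONR223_BRAF_p.W450L is a Gateway entry clone built on the Invitrogen pDONR223 backbone, carrying the human BRAF open reading frame with a W450L substitution. It is a purely bacterial plasmid of about 5.1 kb, replicated from a high-copy ColE1/pUC-type origin and selected with spectinomycin through the SmR (aadA) aminoglycoside adenylyltransferase gene. The annotation also picks up backbone remnants that have no functional role in the payload: small fragments of lacZα, lacI and a gentamicin resistance gene, a partial class 1 integron Pc promoter upstream of the resistance marker, and the rrnB T1 and T2 terminators, which insulate the cloning region from read-through transcription.

The BRAF coding sequence, which spans the numbering origin of the circular record, sits between two attL recombination sites. The automated annotation labels both as an attL3 variant, which may simply reflect its closest sequence match rather than the sites' actual identity. These sites allow the insert to be moved by an LR Clonase reaction into any compatible destination vector. The record lists no promoter for the insert, consistent with an entry clone meant for transfer rather than expression. A T7 promoter lies next to one attL site, but it faces the end of the insert in the antisense direction. The clone is "closed", meaning a stop codon immediately follows the ORF, so C-terminal tags from a destination vector will not be fused to it. BRAF encodes a serine/threonine kinase that phosphorylates MAP2K1 to activate the MAP kinase pathway. This plasmid belongs to the Target Accelerator Plasmid Collection, associated with high-throughput functional phenotyping of somatic mutations found in lung cancer.
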