Addgene plasmid #82830: pDONR223_BRAF_p.W450L
Purpose: Gateway Donor vector containing BRAF , part of the Target Accelerator Plasmid Collection.
Depositing lab: Jesse Boehm & Matthew Meyerson & David Root. Depositing organization: Broad Institute. Publication: High-throughput Phenotyping of Lung Cancer Somatic Mutations. Berger AH, Brooks AN, Wu X, Shrestha Y, Chouinard C, Piccioni F, Bagul M, Kamburov A, Imielinski M, Hogstrom L, Zhu C, Yang X, Pantel S, Sakai R, Watson J, Kaplan N, Campbell JD, Singh S, Root DE, Narayan R, Natoli T, Lahr DL, Tirosh I, Tamayo P, Getz G, Wong B, Doench J, Subramanian A, Golub TR, Meyerson M, Boehm JS. Cancer Cell. 2016 Aug 8;30(2):214-28. doi: 10.1016/j.ccell.2016.06.022. Epub 2016 Jul 28. PubMed 27478040.
Backbone
  Vector backbone: pDONR223
  Backbone manufacturer: Invitrogen
  Vector type: Gateway Entry vector
Growth in bacteria
  Bacterial resistance: Spectinomycin, 50 μg/mL
  Growth temperature: 37°C
  Growth strain: DH5alpha
  Copy number: High Copy
Gene/Insert
  Gene/Insert name: BRAF
  Species: H. sapiens (human)
  Mutation: W450L
  GenBank ID: NM_004333
  Entrez Gene: BRAF (a.k.a. B-RAF1, B-raf, BRAF-1, BRAF1, NS7, RAFB1)
  Promoter: None
  Cloning method: Gateway Cloning
  Sequencing primers: 5′ M13pUC-fwd; 3′ M13-Rev
Terms and licenses: Academic/Nonprofit Terms; Industry Terms: Not Available to Industry
Depositor comments: CLOSED (stop codon immediately follows insert)
How to cite: pDONR223_BRAF_p.W450L was a gift from Jesse Boehm & Matthew Meyerson & David Root (Addgene plasmid # 82830 ; http://n2t.net/addgene:82830 ; RRID:Addgene_82830)
