>Addgene plasmid #82830 | pDONR223_BRAF_p.W450L | depositor partial sequence | sequence record 157556 | Insert sequence
ATGGCGGCGCTGAGCGGTGGCGGTGGTGGCGGCGCGGAGCCGGGCCAGGCTCTGTTCAACGGGGACATGG
AGCCCGAGGCCGGCGCCGGCGCCGGCGCCGCGGCCTCTTCGGCTGCGGACCCTGCCATTCCGGAGGAGGT
GTGGAATATCAAACAAATGATTAAGTTGACACAGGAACATATAGAGGCCCTATTGGACAAATTTGGTGGG
GAGCATAATCCACCATCAATATATCTGGAGGCCTATGAAGAATACACCAGCAAGCTAGATGCACTCCAAC
AAAGAGAACAACAGTTATTGGAATCTCTGGGGAACGGAACTGATTTTTCTGTTTCTAGCTCTGCATCAAT
GGATACCGTTACATCTTCTTCCTCTTCTAGCCTTTCAGTGCTACCTTCATCTCTTTCAGTTTTTCAAAAT
CCCACAGATGTGGCACGGAGCAACCCCAAGTCACCACAAAAACCTATCGTTAGAGTCTTCCTGCCCAACA
AACAGAGGACAGTGGTACCTGCAAGGTGTGGAGTTACAGTCCGAGACAGTCTAAAGAAAGCACTGATGAT
GAGAGGTCTAATCCCAGAGTGCTGTGCTGTTTACAGAATTCAGGATGGAGAGAAGAAACCAATTGGTTGG
GACACTGATATTTCCTGGCTTACTGGAGAAGAATTGCATGTGGAAGTGTTGGAGAATGTTCCACTTACAA
CACACAACTTTGTACGAAAAACGTTTTTCACCTTAGCATTTTGTGACTTTTGTCGAAAGCTGCTTTTCCA
GGGTTTCCGCTGTCAAACATGTGGTTATAAATTTCACCAGCGTTGTAGTACAGAAGTTCCACTGATGTGT
GTTAATTATGACCAACTTGATTTGCTGTTTGTCTCCAAGTTCTTTGAACACCACCCAATACCACAGGAAG
AGGCGTCCTTAGCAGAGACTGCCCTAACATCTGGATCATCCCCTTCCGCACCCGCCTCGGACTCTATTGG
GCCCCAAATTCTCACCAGTCCGTCTCCTTCAAAATCCATTCCAATTCCACAGCCCTTCCGACCAGCAGAT
GAAGATCATCGAAATCAATTTGGGCAACGAGACCGATCCTCATCAGCTCCCAATGTGCATATAAACACAA
TAGAACCTGTCAATATTGATGACTTGATTAGAGACCAAGGATTTCGTGGTGATGGAGGATCAACCACAGG
TTTGTCTGCTACCCCCCCTGCCTCATTACCTGGCTCACTAACTAACGTGAAAGCCTTACAGAAATCTCCA
GGACCTCAGCGAGAAAGGAAGTCATCTTCATCCTCAGAAGACAGGAATCGAATGAAAACACTTGGTAGAC
GGGACTCGAGTGATGATTTGGAGATTCCTGATGGGCAGATTACAGTGGGACAAAGAATTGGATCTGGATC
ATTTGGAACAGTCTACAAGGGAAAGTGGCATGGTGATGTGGCAGTGAAAATGTTGAATGTGACAGCACCT
ACACCTCAGCAGTTACAAGCCTTCAAAAATGAAGTAGGAGTACTCAGGAAAACACGACATGTGAATATCC
TACTCTTCATGGGCTATTCCACAAAGCCACAACTGGCTATTGTTACCCAGTGGTGTGAGGGCTCCAGCTT
GTATCACCATCTCCATATCATTGAGACCAAATTTGAGATGATCAAACTTATAGATATTGCACGACAGACT
GCACAGGGCATGGATTACTTACACGCCAAGTCAATCATCCACAGAGACCTCAAGAGTAATAATATATTTC
TTCATGAAGACCTCACAGTAAAAATAGGTGATTTTGGTCTAGCTACAGTGAAATCTCGATGGAGTGGGTC
CCATCAGTTTGAACAGTTGTCTGGATCCATTTTGTGGATGGCACCAGAAGTCATCAGAATGCAAGATAAA
AATCCATACAGCTTTCAGTCAGATGTATATGCATTTGGAATTGTTCTGTATGAATTGATGACTGGACAGT
TACCTTATTCAAACATCAACAACAGGGACCAGATAATTTTTATGGTGGGACGAGGATACCTGTCTCCAGA
TCTCAGTAAGGTACGGAGTAACTGTCCAAAAGCCATGAAGAGATTAATGGCAGAGTGCCTCAAAAAGAAA
AGAGATGAGAGACCACTCTTTCCCCAAATTCTCGCCTCTATTGAGCTGCTGGCCCGCTCATTGCCAAAAA
TTCACCGCAGTGCATCAGAACCCTCCTTGAATCGGGCTGGTTTCCAAACAGAGGATTTTAGTCTATATGC
TTGTGCTTCTCCAAAAACACCCATCCAGGCAGGGGGATATGGTGCGTTTCCTGTCCACTGA
